>Addgene plasmid #163898 | pCxcl1-Firefly-ocitnahC | addgene full sequence | sequence record 322401 | Addgene NGS Result
CTGAAGTCTCACTACTCCTCCCCCCCCCAACCCCCCAGCCGTCACTTGTCCAGCGAAGCACGTCACTCCC
TCCCCTTTGGGACTTTGGGGCAAAAAGCAAAAATCCCAGAGTCTAATCCTTGGGAGTGGAGCAAGGGGGA
GGAGCGATGTCCTTTCCGGTTGCAGGGAAACACCCTGTACTCCGGGAATTTCCCTGGCCCGGAGCTCTGG
AGTTTCGAGCATAAAAGGGGCTCGCGGGAGCCCTAGAGCTCTTGGCAATCCGGTACTGTTGGTAAAGCCA
CCATGGAAGATGCCAAAAACATTAAGAAGGGCCCAGCGCCATTCTACCCACTCGAAGACGGGACCGCCGG
CGAGCAGCTGCACAAAGCCATGAAGCGCTACGCCCTGGTGCCCGGCACCATCGCCTTTACCGACGCACAT
ATCGAGGTGGACATTACCTACGCCGAGTACTTCGAGATGAGCGTTCGGCTGGCAGAAGCTATGAAGCGCT
ATGGGCTGAATACAAACCATCGGATCGTGGTGTGCAGCGAGAATAGCTTGCAGTTCTTCATGCCCGTGTT
GGGTGCCCTGTTCATCGGTGTGGCTGTGGCCCCAGCTAACGACATCTACAACGAGCGCGAGCTGCTGAAC
AGCATGGGCATCAGCCAGCCCACCGTCGTATTCGTGAGCAAGAAAGGGCTGCAAAAGATCCTCAACGTGC
AAAAGAAGCTACCGATCATACAAAAGATCATCATCATGGATAGCAAGACCGACTACCAGGGCTTCCAAAG
CATGTACACCTTCGTGACTTCCCATTTGCCACCCGGCTTCAACGAGTACGACTTCGTGCCCGAGAGCTTC
GACCGGGACAAAACCATCGCCCTGATCATGAACAGTAGTGGCAGTACCGGATTGCCCAAGGGCGTAGCCC
TACCGCACCGCACCGCTTGTGTCCGATTCAGTCATGCCCGCGACCCCATCTTCGGCAACCAGATCATCCC
CGACACCGCTATCCTCAGCGTGGTGCCATTTCACCACGGCTTCGGCATGTTCACCACGCTGGGCTACTTG
ATCTGCGGCTTTCGGGTCGTGCTCATGTACCGCTTCGAGGAGGAGCTATTCTTGCGCAGCTTGCAAGACT
ATAAGATTCAATCTGCCCTGCTGGTGCCCACACTATTTAGCTTCTTCGCTAAGAGCACTCTCATCGACAA
GTACGACCTAAGCAACTTGCACGAGATCGCCAGCGGCGGGGCGCCGCTCAGCAAGGAGGTAGGTGAGGCC
GTGGCCAAACGCTTCCACCTACCAGGCATCCGCCAGGGCTACGGCCTGACAGAAACAACCAGCGCCATTC
TGATCACCCCCGAAGGGGACGACAAGCCTGGCGCAGTAGGCAAGGTGGTGCCCTTCTTCGAGGCTAAGGT
GGTGGACTTGGACACCGGTAAGACACTGGGTGTGAACCAGCGCGGCGAGCTGTGCGTCCGTGGCCCCATG
ATCATGAGCGGCTACGTTAACAACCCCGAGGCTACAAACGCTCTCATCGACAAGGACGGCTGGCTGCACA
GCGGCGACATCGCCTACTGGGACGAGGACGAGCACTTCTTCATCGTGGACCGGCTGAAGAGCCTGATCAA
ATACAAGGGCTACCAGGTAGCCCCAGCCGAACTGGAGAGCATCCTGCTGCAACACCCCAACATCTTCGAC
GCCGGGGTCGCCGGCCTGCCCGACGACGATGCCGGCGAGCTGCCCGCCGCAGTCGTCGTGCTGGAACACG
GTAAAACCATGACCGAGAAGGAGATCGTGGACTATGTGGCCAGCCAGGTTACAACCGCCAAGAAGCTGCG
CGGTGGTGTTGTGTTCGTGGACGAGGTGCCTAAAGGACTGACCGGCAAGTTGGACGCCCGCAAGATCCGC
GAGATTCTCATTAAGGCCAAGAAGGGCGGCAAGATCGCCGTGTAATAATTCTAGAGTCGGGGCGGCCGGC
CGCTTCGAGCAGACATGATAAGATACATTGATGAGTTTGGACAAACCACAACTAGAATGCAGTGAAAAAA
ATGCTTTATTTGTGAAATTTGTGATGCTATTGCTTTATTTGTAACCATTATAAGCTGCAATAAACAAGTT
AACAACAACAATTGCATTCATTTTATGTTTCAGGTTCAGGGGGAGGTGTGGGAGGTTTTTTAAAGCAAGT
AAAACCTCTACAAATGTGGTAAAATCGATAAGGATCCGGGTTCTGGGCTCTGTAAGACAGCTAGCTGAGC
AAGCCCTGGGGAGCAAGCCAGTGAGGAACAGCCTCTATGCCTGTGCTTCAGTTCCTCCTCAAAGTCCTTG
AGTTCCCGCCATGCTCTCCCTTGACGATGGACTGTCATGTGCAACTATAAGCTAAATATACCCTTGCCCT
ACCCAAGACGCTTTCAGTCATTGTTTTAACACCATGGAGAGAAGCAAACCAATACACAAGGTTGGCAGAA
GTGTGAGAAGCAGATGCACTATATCCATGCAGTACCGCTAACTGAGATTCCCAAAGTGTCTGCTGACACC
CAGGCGCCAGCAGCCAGGCAGGCCAATTTAAGGAAAGGACATCTGGCTTTCTGACAACAGTGGCACCTAT
GTCCTTGCCTCTGAATAAGTGTTGCAGTAACAAAGCATACACAATTGCTTGTAATTTTAAAACAACAATT
CCAGATGTCTGTGTCTACGAAACATGGAGAACAAGCCTTTTGAATTCTTTAGTTCCCAGAGTAGCAACCA
CAAGCCTTTCCCCAGCCCCCTTTCTTTTTCTTTCTTGAGCCAAGAATATGATCTGGTACACAAACTCGTT
TCAAAAGTATGCCTAATCTTTCCACTGCATGCTTGCGGTTAGAGATTTGCCTCATACTCCACACAAACTC
AGCCAAGAGTTTAACAGTTCGAAGAAAAGTCTCCGTGTAACAGTAAATAAGCCTGTGTAAAACAGAGGGG
GAGTACGCAGTCAGGAGTGAGACACCCCTACTCTCAGCCTGCATCGGCCAGTATCACACACACACACACA
CACACACCCCACAGCGACTGTTTGCACTTACATTTAAGTCAAACCAAAACAAAGCTTCAGATCCTGAACT
GGTCTGCTTGCACTTTCGGGAGGCAGCAGCTAAGTGTTCCATGGCTACTGTCTGAGAGCGAAGGTCTGAT
AAGCCCATCTGTCACTGATATAAACTTAATTGGACAACTTTGCTCTGCACGGCCACTCTCAAGCTTTAAA
ACAAAACAAAACAAAACAAAACTCAAAGTGACTTTGAATTTTTAAAACTAACCAAGGGACCCTAGAACCC
CACTTTCAGAACGTAGGCTATCTGCATTTATATTTACTGAATGACCCGATGCCCTTGAGAGCCTTCAACC
CAGTCAGCTCCTTCCGGTGGGCGCGGGGCATGACTATCGTCGCCGCACTTATGACTGTCTTCTTTATCAT
GCAACTCGTAGGACAGGTGCCGGCAGCGCTCTTCCGCTTCCTCGCTCACTGACTCGCTGCGCTCGGTCGT
TCGGCTGCGGCGAGCGGTATCAGCTCACTCAAAGGCGGTAATACGGTTATCCACAGAATCAGGGGATAAC
GCAGGAAAGAACATGTGAGCAAAAGGCCAGCAAAAGGCCAGGAACCGTAAAAAGGCCGCGTTGCTGGCGT
TTTTCCATAGGCTCCGCCCCCCTGACGAGCATCACAAAAATCGACGCTCAAGTCAGAGGTGGCGAAACCC
GACAGGACTATAAAGATACCAGGCGTTTCCCCCTGGAAGCTCCCTCGTGCGCTCTCCTGTTCCGACCCTG
CCGCTTACCGGATACCTGTCCGCCTTTCTCCCTTCGGGAAGCGTGGCGCTTTCTCATAGCTCACGCTGTA
GGTATCTCAGTTCGGTGTAGGTCGTTCGCTCCAAGCTGGGCTGTGTGCACGAACCCCCCGTTCAGCCCGA
CCGCTGCGCCTTATCCGGTAACTATCGTCTTGAGTCCAACCCGGTAAGACACGACTTATCGCCACTGGCA
GCAGCCACTGGTAACAGGATTAGCAGAGCGAGGTATGTAGGCGGTGCTACAGAGTTCTTGAAGTGGTGGC
CTAACTACGGCTACACTAGAAGAACAGTATTTGGTATCTGCGCTCTGCTGAAGCCAGTTACCTTCGGAAA
AAGAGTTGGTAGCTCTTGATCCGGCAAACAAACCACCGCTGGTAGCGGTGGTTTTTTTGTTTGCAAGCAG
CAGATTACGCGCAGAAAAAAAGGATCTCAAGAAGATCCTTTGATCTTTTCTACGGGGTCTGACGCTCAGT
GGAACGAAAACTCACGTTAAGGGATTTTGGTCATGAGATTATCAAAAAGGATCTTCACCTAGATCCTTTT
AAATTAAAAATGAAGTTTTAAATCAATCTAAAGTATATATGAGTAAACTTGGTCTGACAGCGGCCGCAAA
TGCTAAACCACTGCAGTGGTTACCAGTGCTTGATCAGTGAGGCACCGATCTCAGCGATCTGCCTATTTCG
TTCGTCCATAGTGGCCTGACTCCCCGTCGTGTAGATCACTACGATTCGTGAGGGCTTACCATCAGGCCCC
AGCGCAGCAATGATGCCGCGAGAGCCGCGTTCACCGGCCCCCGATTTGTCAGCAATGAACCAGCCAGCAG
GGAGGGCCGAGCGAAGAAGTGGTCCTGCTACTTTGTCCGCCTCCATCCAGTCTATGAGCTGCTGTCGTGA
TGCTAGAGTAAGAAGTTCGCCAGTGAGTAGTTTCCGAAGAGTTGTGGCCATTGCTACTGGCATCGTGGTA
TCACGCTCGTCGTTCGGTATGGCTTCGTTCAACTCTGGTTCCCAGCGGTCAAGCCGGGTCACATGATCAC
CCATATTATGAAGAAATGCAGTCAGCTCCTTAGGGCCTCCGATCGTTGTCAGAAGTAAGTTGGCCGCGGT
GTTGTCGCTCATGGTAATGGCAGCACTACACAATTCTCTTACCGTCATGCCATCCGTAAGATGCTTTTCC
GTGACCGGCGAGTACTCAACCAAGTCGTTTTGTGAGTAGTGTATACGGCGACCAAGCTGCTCTTGCCCGG
CGTCTATACGGGACAACACCGCGCCACATAGCAGTACTTTGAAAGTGCTCATCATCGGGAATCGTTCTTC
GGGGCGGAAAGACTCAAGGATCTTGCCGCTATTGAGATCCAGTTCGATATAGCCCACTCTTGCACCCAGT
TGATCTTCAGCATCTTTTACTTTCACCAGCGTTTCGGGGTGTGCAAAAACAGGCAAGCAAAATGCCGCAA
AGAAGGGAATGAGTGCGACACGAAAATGTTGGATGCTCATACTCGTCCTTTTTCAATATTATTGAAGCAT
TTATCAGGGTTACTAGTACGTCTCTCAAGGATAAGTAAGTAATATTAAGGTACGGGAGGTATTGGACAGG
CCGCAATAAAATATCTTTATTTTCATTACATCTGTGTGTTGGTTTTTTGTGTGAATCGATAGTACTAACA
TACGCTCTCCATCAAAACAAAACGAAACAAAACAAACTAGCAAAATAGGCTGTCCCCAGTGCAAGTGCAG
GTGCCAGAACATTTCTCTGGCCTAACTGGCCGGTACCTGAGCTCGCTAGCCTCGAGGATATC
Features (pLannotate 1.2.2; 10 found; start..end, strand, type, name):
    283..1935    +  CDS            luciferase: firefly luciferase synthetic luc2 version of the luciferase gene
   1979..2100    -  polyA_signal   SV40 poly(A) signal: SV40 polyadenylation signal
   2123..2191    -  CDS            large T antigen (fragment): large T antigen from SV40 (simian virus 40)
   3218..3240    +  misc_feature   pause site (fragment): RNA polymerase II transcriptional pause signal from the human α2 globin gene
   3336..3462    +  CDS            TcR (fragment): tetracycline efflux protein; tet; confers resistance to tetracycline
   3642..4230    -  rep_origin     ori: high-copy-number ColE1/pMB1/pBR322/pUC origin of replication
   4430..5290    -  CDS            AmpR: β-lactamase confers resistance to ampicillin, carbenicillin, and related antibiotics
   5291..5332    -  promoter       AmpR promoter (fragment): bla
   5395..5443    +  polyA_signal   poly(A) signal: synthetic polyadenylation signal
   5457..5548    +  misc_feature   pause site: RNA polymerase II transcriptional pause signal from the human α2 globin gene
