[The description below was written by a language model from this plasmid's Addgene catalogue record and pLannotate feature annotations shown in this document.]
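Description:
pCxcl1-Firefly-ocitnahC is a firefly luciferase reporter plasmid built on the pGL4.23-GW backbone and assembled by Gibson cloning. It is maintained in E. coli as a high-copy plasmid through a ColE1/pUC-type origin of replication, with selection by ampicillin via the β-lactamase (AmpR) gene. The annotated sequence is about 5.6 kb.

The payload is the synthetic luc2 version of the firefly luciferase coding sequence, followed by an SV40 polyadenylation signal. According to the depositor, the mouse Cxcl1 gene promoter was inserted upstream to drive luciferase expression, and the promoter of the mouse lncRNA Chantico was placed at a downstream enhancer position in reverse orientation, which is what the backwards spelling in the name refers to. Neither mouse fragment is labelled in the automated feature table. The unannotated stretches just upstream of luc2 and between the SV40 region and the bacterial origin are plausible locations for them, but the record does not map them explicitly. Upstream of the reporter cassette lie a synthetic poly(A) signal and an RNA polymerase II transcriptional pause site from the human α2 globin gene, standard elements that limit read-through from the backbone and so reduce background luciferase signal. The short hits to SV40 large T antigen, a tetracycline resistance gene and a second pause site are only fragments and are probably residual backbone sequence rather than functional parts.

The construct is meant for reporter assays of Cxcl1 promoter activity. The reversed Chantico promoter allows testing of whether the element's influence on the chemokine promoter depends on its orientation, presumably alongside a forward-orientation version, although no such companion plasmid is described in this record.
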