Addgene plasmid #163898: pCxcl1-Firefly-ocitnahC
Purpose: Luciferase reporter for mouse Cxcl1 with Chantico promoter in reverse orientation
Depositing lab: Alexander Ruthenburg. Depositing organization: University of Chicago. Publication: The cardiac lncRNA Chantico directly regulates Cxcl1 chemokine transcription. Hall JM, Kainth AS, Rowton MJ, Lu E, Haddad G, Keplinger AJ, Šćepanović J , Perez-Cervantes C, Chan SSK, Piccirilli JA, Moskowitz IP, Ruthenburg AJ. bioRxiv 2021.12.23.474040 10.1101/2021.12.23.474040.
Backbone
  Vector backbone: pGL4.23-GW
  Vector type: Luciferase
Growth in bacteria
  Bacterial resistance: Ampicillin, 100 μg/mL
  Growth temperature: 37°C
  Growth strain: DH5alpha
  Copy number: High Copy
Gene/Insert
  Gene/Insert name: Luciferase
  Species: Firefly
  Promoter: Cxcl1
  Cloning method: Gibson Cloning
Terms and licenses: Academic/Nonprofit Terms; Industry Terms: Not Available to Industry
Depositor comments: The mouse Cxcl1 gene promoter was inserted to drive Firefly luciferase expression. At a downstream enhancer position, the mouse Chantico lncRNA promoter was inserted in reverse orientation. Please visit https://www.biorxiv.org/content/10.1101/2021.12.23.474040v1 for bioRxiv preprint.
How to cite: pCxcl1-Firefly-ocitnahC was a gift from Alexander Ruthenburg (Addgene plasmid # 163898 ; http://n2t.net/addgene:163898 ; RRID:Addgene_163898)
